Addgene plasmid #136999: pNL(CMV)GLuc/CMV/WPREdU3
Purpose: Reporter vector encoding Gaussia luciferase
Depositing lab: Jakob Reiser. Depositing organization: FDA, Center for Biologics Evaluation and Research (CBER). Publication: Specific targeting of human interleukin (IL)-13 receptor alpha2-positive cells with lentiviral vectors displaying IL-13. Ou W, Marino MP, Suzuki A, Joshi B, Husain SR, Maisner A, Galanis E, Puri RK, Reiser J. Hum Gene Ther Methods. 2012 Apr;23(2):137-47. Epub 2012 May 21. 10.1089/hgtb.2012.054 PubMed 22612657.
Backbone
  Vector backbone: pNL4-3
  Vector type: Lentiviral
Growth in bacteria
  Bacterial resistance: Ampicillin, 100 μg/mL
  Growth temperature: 37°C
  Growth strain: NEB Stable
  Copy number: High Copy
Gene/Insert
  Gene/Insert name: Gaussia luciferase
  Species: Synthetic
  Promoter: CMV
  Cloning method: Gateway Cloning
  Sequencing primers: 5′ M13 rev; 3′ M13 fwd
Terms and licenses: Academic/Nonprofit Terms; Industry Terms: Not Available to Industry
How to cite: pNL(CMV)GLuc/CMV/WPREdU3 was a gift from Jakob Reiser (Addgene plasmid # 136999 ; http://n2t.net/addgene:136999 ; RRID:Addgene_136999)
