[The description below was written by a language model from this plasmid's Addgene catalogue record and pLannotate feature annotations shown in this document.]
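Description:
pNL(CMV)GLuc/CMV/WPREdU3 is an HIV-1 (pNL4-3)-derived lentiviral transfer vector that carries a Gaussia luciferase reporter. It is propagated in E. coli as a high-copy plasmid using a ColE1/pUC-type origin and the β-lactamase (AmpR) marker for ampicillin selection. The annotated map shows a hybrid 5′ end in which CMV enhancer/promoter fragments sit directly upstream of a truncated HIV-1 LTR, an arrangement that normally drives genomic RNA synthesis in producer cells without Tat. This is followed by the Ψ packaging signal with a partial gag sequence, the cPPT/CTS element that aids nuclear import of the reverse-transcribed genome, and the Rev response element for Rev-dependent export of unspliced vector RNA. A short SV40 origin segment is also annotated in this region.

The internal expression cassette consists of the full CMV immediate-early enhancer and promoter, then an insert flanked by attB1 and attB2 sites, consistent with the recorded Gateway cloning, with SP6 and T7 promoters on either side. WPRE lies downstream to enhance transcript stability and expression, and the 3′ LTR is truncated. Together with the "dU3" in the name, this indicates a self-inactivating design in which the U3 deletion is copied to both LTRs after integration.

The feature table does not annotate a luciferase coding sequence. Within the att-flanked region it detects only two CD8α-like fragments, which may mean the luciferase is fused to CD8-derived signal and membrane sequences, but the record does not state this. Several small human gene and nef fragment hits probably reflect flanking sequence carried over from the pNL4-3 backbone. The vector is intended for packaging into lentiviral particles to report transduction by luciferase activity, and the associated work concerns receptor-targeted lentiviral vectors.
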