Features (pLannotate 1.2.2; 31 found; start..end, strand, type, name):
      1..304     +  enhancer       CMV enhancer: human cytomegalovirus immediate early enhancer
    305..508     +  promoter       CMV promoter: human cytomegalovirus (CMV) immediate early promoter
    673..691     +  promoter       SP6 promoter: promoter for bacteriophage SP6 RNA polymerase
    716..740     +  protein_bind   attB1: mutant version of attB; recombination site for the Gateway® BP reaction BP Clonase™
    781..843     +  CDS            CD8A (fragment): CD8A_PONPY - Experimental evidence at transcript level: Swiss-Prot protein existence level 2. Integral membrane glycoprotein that plays an essential role in the immune response and serves multiple functions in responses against both external and internal offenses. In T-cells, functions primarily as a coreceptor for MHC class I molecule:peptide complex. The antigens presented by class I peptides are derived from cytosolic proteins while class II derived from extracellular proteins. Interacts simultaneously with the T-cell receptor (TCR) and the MHC class I proteins presented by antigen presenti
   1357..1527    +  CDS            Cd8a (fragment): CD8A_RAT - Experimental evidence at protein level: Swiss-Prot protein existence level 1. Integral membrane glycoprotein that plays an essential role in the immune response and serves multiple functions in responses against both external and internal offenses. In T-cells, functions primarily as a coreceptor for MHC class I molecule:peptide complex. The antigens presented by class I peptides are derived from cytosolic proteins while class II derived from extracellular proteins. Interacts simultaneously with the T-cell receptor (TCR) and the MHC class I proteins presented by antigen presenting ce
   1554..1578    -  protein_bind   attB2: mutant version of attB; recombination site for the Gateway® BP reaction BP Clonase™
   1610..1628    -  promoter       T7 promoter: promoter for bacteriophage T7 RNA polymerase
   1638..1675    +  CDS            lacZα (fragment): LacZα fragment of β-galactosidase; lacZ fragment
   1687..2275    +  misc_feature   WPRE: woodchuck hepatitis virus posttranscriptional regulatory element
   2280..2417    +  CDS            nef (fragment): NEF_HV1LA - Experimental evidence at protein level: Swiss-Prot protein existence level 1. Extracellular Nef protein targets CD4(+) T-lymphocytes for apoptosis by interacting with CXCR4 surface receptors. From Human immunodeficiency virus type 1 group M subtype B (isolate Lai) (HIV-1).
   2403..2583    +  LTR            5' LTR (truncated): truncated 5' long terminal repeat (LTR) from HIV-1
   2757..2837    +  CDS            C8orf44 (fragment): CH044_HUMAN - Experimental evidence at transcript level: Swiss-Prot protein existence level 2. From Homo sapiens (Human).
   3630..3818    +  CDS            EEF1AKMT2 (fragment): EFMT2_HUMAN - Also known as C10orf138, METTL10 From Homo sapiens (Human).
   4157..4211    -  CDS            lacI (fragment): lac repressor; lacI; The lac repressor binds to the lac operator to inhibit transcription in E. coli. This inhibition can be relieved by adding lactose or isopropyl-β-D-thiogalactopyranoside (IPTG).
   4394..4982    -  rep_origin     ori: high-copy-number ColE1/pMB1/pBR322/pUC origin of replication
   5153..6013    -  CDS            AmpR: β-lactamase; bla; confers resistance to ampicillin, carbenicillin, and related antibiotics
   6014..6118    -  promoter       AmpR promoter: bla
   6213..6248    +  CDS            rop (fragment): Rop protein, which maintains plasmids at low copy number; rop
   6350..6449    +  misc_feature   bom (fragment): basis of mobility region from pBR322
   6455..6521    -  CDS            lacZα (fragment): LacZα fragment of β-galactosidase; lacZ fragment
   6758..7267    +  CDS            nef (fragment): NEF_HV1LA - Experimental evidence at protein level: Swiss-Prot protein existence level 1. Extracellular Nef protein targets CD4(+) T-lymphocytes for apoptosis by interacting with CXCR4 surface receptors. From Human immunodeficiency virus type 1 group M subtype B (isolate Lai) (HIV-1).
   7283..7407    +  enhancer       CMV enhancer (fragment): human cytomegalovirus immediate early enhancer
   7391..7495    +  promoter       CMV promoter (fragment): human cytomegalovirus (CMV) immediate early promoter
   7536..7716    +  LTR            5' LTR (truncated): truncated 5' long terminal repeat (LTR) from HIV-1
   7764..7888    +  misc_feature   HIV-1 Ψ: packaging signal of human immunodeficiency virus type 1
   7872..8330    +  CDS            HIV-1 gag (fragment): gag protein from human immunodeficiency virus 1; gag
   8343..8478    +  rep_origin     SV40 ori: SV40 origin of replication
   8497..8611    +  misc_feature   cPPT/CTS: central polypurine tract and central termination sequence of HIV-1
   8756..8989    +  misc_feature   RRE: The Rev response element (RRE) of HIV-1 allows for Rev-dependent mRNA export from the nucleus to the cytoplasm.
   9366..9466    +  CDS            Rev (fragment): human immunodeficiency virus 1 (HIV-1) Rev protein; rev; enhances nuclear export of unspliced and incompletely spliced viral mRNAs
>Addgene plasmid #136999 | pNL(CMV)GLuc/CMV/WPREdU3 | addgene full sequence | sequence record 271270 | Addgene NGS Result
CGTTACATAACTTACGGTAAATGGCCCGCCTGGCTGACCGCCCAACGACCCCCGCCCATTGACGTCAATA
ATGACGTATGTTCCCATAGTAACGCCAATAGGGACTTTCCATTGACGTCAATGGGTGGAGTATTTACGGT
AAACTGCCCACTTGGCAGTACATCAAGTGTATCATATGCCAAGTACGCCCCCTATTGACGTCAATGACGG
TAAATGGCCCGCCTGGCATTATGCCCAGTACATGACCTTATGGGACTTTCCTACTTGGCAGTACATCTAC
GTATTAGTCATCGCTATTACCATGGTGATGCGGTTTTGGCAGTACATCAATGGGCGTGGATAGCGGTTTG
ACTCACGGGGATTTCCAAGTCTCCACCCCATTGACGTCAATGGGAGTTTGTTTTGGCACCAAAATCAACG
GGACTTTCCAAAATGTCGTAACAACTCCGCCCCATTGACGCAAATGGGCGGTAGGCGTGTACGGTGGGAG
GTCTATATAAGCAGAGCTCGTTTAGTGAACCGTCAGATCGCCTGGAGACGCCATCCACGCTGTTTTGACC
TCCATAGAAGACACCGGGACCGATCCAGCCTCCGGACTCTAGCCTAGGCCGCGGGACGGATAACAATTTC
ACACAGGAAACAGCTATGACCATTAGGCCTTTGCAAAAAGCTATTTAGGTGACACTATAGAAGGTACGCC
TGCAGGTACCGGATCACAAGTTTGTACAAAAAAGCAGGCTGGCGCCGGAACCAATTCAGTCGACTGGATC
CGGTACCATCATGGCCCTGCCCGTGACAGCTCTGCTGCTGCCTCTGGCCCTGCTGCTGCATGCCGCCAGA
CCCGGGATCCAAATGAAGCCCACCGAGAACAACGAAGACTTCAACATCGTGGCCGTGGCCAGCAACTTCG
CGACCACGGATCTCGATGCTGACCGCGGGAAGTTGCCCGGCAAGAAGCTGCCGCTGGAGGTGCTCAAAGA
GATGGAAGCCAATGCCCGGAAAGCTGGCTGCACCAGGGGCTGTCTGATCTGCCTGTCCCACATCAAGTGC
ACGCCCAAGATGAAGAAGTTCATCCCAGGACGCTGCCACACCTACGAAGGCGACAAAGAGTCCGCACAGG
GCGGCATAGGCGAGGCGATCGTCGACATCCCCGAGATCCCCGGCTTCAAGGACCTGGAACCCATGGAACA
GTTTATCGCCCAGGTGGACCTGTGCGTGGACTGCACCACCGGCTGTCTGAAGGGCCTGGCCAACGTGCAG
TGCAGCGACCTGCTGAAGAAGTGGCTGCCCCAGAGATGCGCCACCTTCGCCAGCAAGATCCAGGGCCAGG
TGGACAAGATCAAGGGCGCTGGCGGCGACGCTTGTAGACCTGCCGCTGGCGGAGCCGTGCACACCAGAGG
CCTGGACTTCGCCTGCGACATCTACATCTGGGCCCCTCTGGCCGGAACATGTGGCGTGCTGCTGCTGAGC
CTGGTCATCACCCTGTACTGCAACCACCGGAACCGGCGGAGAGTGTGCAAGTGCCCCTGAGCGGCCGCAC
TCGAGATATCTAGACCCAGCTTTCTTGTACAAAGTGGTGATCGCGTGCATGCGACGTCATAGCTCTCTCC
CTATAGTGAGTCGTATTATAAGCTAGGCACTGGCCGTCGTTTTACAACGTCGTGACTGGGAAAACTGCTA
GTCGAGAATCAACCTCTGGATTACAAAATTTGTGAAAGATTGACTGGTATTCTTAACTATGTTGCTCCTT
TTACGCTATGTGGATACGCTGCTTTAATGCCTTTGTATCATGCTATTGCTTCCCGTATGGCTTTCATTTT
CTCCTCCTTGTATAAATCCTGGTTGCTGTCTCTTTATGAGGAGTTGTGGCCCGTTGTCAGGCAACGTGGC
GTGGTGTGCACTGTGTTTGCTGACGCAACCCCCACTGGTTGGGGCATTGCCACCACCTGTCAGCTCCTTT
CCGGGACTTTCGCTTTCCCCCTCCCTATTGCCACGGCGGAACTCATCGCCGCCTGCCTTGCCCGCTGCTG
GACAGGGGCTCGGCTGTTGGGCACTGACAATTCCGTGGTGTTGTCGGGGAAGCTGACGTCCTTTCCATGG
CTGCTCGCCTGTGTTGCCACCTGGATTCTGCGCGGGACGTCCTTCTGCTACGTCCCTTCGGCCCTCAATC
CAGCGGACCTTCCTTCCCGCGGCCTGCTGCCGGCTCTGCGGCCTCTTCCGCGTCTTCGCCTTCGCCCTCA
GACGAGTCGGATCTCCCTTTGGGCCGCCTCCCCGCCTGGGTACCTTTAAGACCAATGACTTACAAGGCAG
CTGTAGATCTTAGCCACTTTTTAAAAGAAAAGGGGGGACTGGAAGGGCTAATTCACTCCCAAAGAAGACA
AGATCTGCTTTTTGCCTGTACTGGGTCTCTCTGGTTAGACCAGATCTGAGCCTGGGAGCTCTCTGGCTAA
CTAGGGAACCCACTGCTTAAGCCTCAATAAAGCTTGCCTTGAGTGCTTCAAGTAGTGTGTGCCCGTCTGT
TGTGTGACTCTGGTAACTAGAGATCCCTCAGACCCTTTTAGTCAGTGTGGAAAATCTCTAGCACCCAGGA
GGTAGAGGTTGCAGTGAGCCAAGATCGCGCCACTGCATTCCAGCCTGGGCAAGAAAACAAGACTGTCTAA
AATAATAATAATAAGTTAAGGGTATTAAATATATTTATACATGGAGGTCATAAAAATATATATATTTGGG
CTGGGCGCAGTGGCTCACACCTGCGCCCGGCCCTTTGGGAGGCCGAGGCAGGTGGATCACCTGAGTTTGG
GAGTTCCAGACCAGCCTGACCAACATGGAGAAACCCCTTCTCTGTGTATTTTTAGTAGATTTTATTTTAT
GTGTATTTTATTCACAGGTATTTCTGGAAAACTGAAACTGTTTTTCCTCTACTCTGATACCACAAGAATC
ATCAGCACAGAGGAAGACTTCTGTGATCAAATGTGGTGGGAGAGGGAGGTTTTCACCAGCACATGAGCAG
TCAGTTCTGCCGCAGACTCGGCGGGTGTCCTTCGGTTCAGTTCCAACACCGCCTGCCTGGAGAGAGGTCA
GACCACAGGGTGAGGGCTCAGTCCCCAAGACATAAACACCCAAGACATAAACACCCAACAGGTCCACCCC
GCCTGCTGCCCAGGCAGAGCCGATTCACCAAGACGGGAATTAGGATAGAGAAAGAGTAAGTCACACAGAG
CCGGCTGTGCGGGAGAACGGAGTTCTATTATGACTCAAATCAGTCTCCCCAAGCATTCGGGGATCAGAGT
TTTTAAGGATAACTTAGTGTGTAGGGGGCCAGTGAGTTGGAGATGAAAGCGTAGGGAGTCGAAGGTGTCC
TTTTGCGCCGAGTCAGTTCCTGGGTGGGGGCCACAAGATCGGATGAGCCAGTTTATCAATCCGGGGGTGC
CAGCTGATCCATGGAGTGCAGGGTCTGCAAAATATCTCAAGCACTGATTGATCTTAGGTTTTACAATAGT
GATGTTACCCCAGGAACAATTTGGGGAAGGTCAGAATCTTGTAGCCTGTAGCTGCATGACTCCTAAACCA
TAATTTCTTTTTTGTTTTTTTTTTTTTATTTTTGAGACAGGGTCTCACTCTGTCACCTAGGCTGGAGTGC
AGTGGTGCAATCACAGCTCACTGCAGCCTCAACGTCGTAAGCTCAAGCGATCCTCCCACCTCAGCCTGCC
TGGTAGCTGAGACTACAAGCGACGCCCCAGTTAATTTTTGTATTTTTGGTAGAGGCAGCGTTTTGCCGTG
TGGCCCTGGCTGGTCTCGAACTCCTGGGCTCAAGTGATCCAGCCTCAGCCTCCCAAAGTGCTGGGACAAC
CGGGGCCAGTCACTGCACCTGGCCCTAAACCATAATTTCTAATCTTTTGGCTAATTTGTTAGTCCTACAA
AGGCAGTCTAGTCCCCAGGCAAAAAGGGGGTTTGTTTCGGGAAAGGGCTGTTACTGTCTTTGTTTCAAAC
TATAAACTAAGTTCCTCCTAAACTTAGTTCGGCCTACACCCAGGAATGAACAAGGAGAGCTTGGAGGTTA
GAAGCACGATGGAATTGGTTAGGTCAGATCTCTTTCACTGTCTGAGTTATAATTTTGCAATGGTGGTTCA
AAGACTGCCCGCTTCTGACACCAGTCGCTGCATTAATGAATCGGCCAACGCGCGGGGAGAGGCGGTTTGC
GTATTGGGCGCTCTTCCGCTTCCTCGCTCACTGACTCGCTGCGCTCGGTCGTTCGGCTGCGGCGAGCGGT
ATCAGCTCACTCAAAGGCGGTAATACGGTTATCCACAGAATCAGGGGATAACGCAGGAAAGAACATGTGA
GCAAAAGGCCAGCAAAAGGCCAGGAACCGTAAAAAGGCCGCGTTGCTGGCGTTTTTCCATAGGCTCCGCC
CCCCTGACGAGCATCACAAAAATCGACGCTCAAGTCAGAGGTGGCGAAACCCGACAGGACTATAAAGATA
CCAGGCGTTTCCCCCTGGAAGCTCCCTCGTGCGCTCTCCTGTTCCGACCCTGCCGCTTACCGGATACCTG
TCCGCCTTTCTCCCTTCGGGAAGCGTGGCGCTTTCTCATAGCTCACGCTGTAGGTATCTCAGTTCGGTGT
AGGTCGTTCGCTCCAAGCTGGGCTGTGTGCACGAACCCCCCGTTCAGCCCGACCGCTGCGCCTTATCCGG
TAACTATCGTCTTGAGTCCAACCCGGTAAGACACGACTTATCGCCACTGGCAGCAGCCACTGGTAACAGG
ATTAGCAGAGCGAGGTATGTAGGCGGTGCTACAGAGTTCTTGAAGTGGTGGCCTAACTACGGCTACACTA
GAAGAACAGTATTTGGTATCTGCGCTCTGCTGAAGCCAGTTACCTTCGGAAAAAGAGTTGGTAGCTCTTG
ATCCGGCAAACAAACCACCGCTGGTAGCGGTGGTTTTTTTGTTTGCAAGCAGCAGATTACGCGCAGAAAA
AAAGGATCTCAAGAAGATCCTTTGATCTTTTCTACGGGGTCTGACGCTCAGTGGAACGAAAACTCACGTT
AAGGGATTTTGGTCATGAGATTATCAAAAAGGATCTTCACCTAGATCCTTTTAAATTAAAAATGAAGTTT
TAAATCAATCTAAAGTATATATGAGTAAACTTGGTCTGACAGTTACCAATGCTTAATCAGTGAGGCACCT
ATCTCAGCGATCTGTCTATTTCGTTCATCCATAGTTGCCTGACTCCCCGTCGTGTAGATAACTACGATAC
GGGAGGGCTTACCATCTGGCCCCAGTGCTGCAATGATACCGCGAGACCCACGCTCACCGGCTCCAGATTT
ATCAGCAATAAACCAGCCAGCCGGAAGGGCCGAGCGCAGAAGTGGTCCTGCAACTTTATCCGCCTCCATC
CAGTCTATTAATTGTTGCCGGGAAGCTAGAGTAAGTAGTTCGCCAGTTAATAGTTTGCGCAACGTTGTTG
CCATTGCTACAGGCATCGTGGTGTCACGCTCGTCGTTTGGTATGGCTTCATTCAGCTCCGGTTCCCAACG
ATCAAGGCGAGTTACATGATCCCCCATGTTGTGCAAAAAAGCGGTTAGCTCCTTCGGTCCTCCGATCGTT
GTCAGAAGTAAGTTGGCCGCAGTGTTATCACTCATGGTTATGGCAGCACTGCATAATTCTCTTACTGTCA
TGCCATCCGTAAGATGCTTTTCTGTGACTGGTGAGTACTCAACCAAGTCATTCTGAGAATAGTGTATGCG
GCGACCGAGTTGCTCTTGCCCGGCGTCAATACGGGATAATACCGCGCCACATAGCAGAACTTTAAAAGTG
CTCATCATTGGAAAACGTTCTTCGGGGCGAAAACTCTCAAGGATCTTACCGCTGTTGAGATCCAGTTCGA
TGTAACCCACTCGTGCACCCAACTGATCTTCAGCATCTTTTACTTTCACCAGCGTTTCTGGGTGAGCAAA
AACAGGAAGGCAAAATGCCGCAAAAAAGGGAATAAGGGCGACACGGAAATGTTGAATACTCATACTCTTC
CTTTTTCAATATTATTGAAGCATTTATCAGGGTTATTGTCTCATGAGCGGATACATATTTGAATGTATTT
AGAAAAATAAACAAATAGGGGTTCCGCGCACATTTCCCCGAAAAGTGCCACCTGACGTCTAAGAAACCAT
TATTATCATGACATTAACCTATAAAAATAGGCGTATCACGAGGCCCTTTCGTCTCGCGCGTTTCGGTGAT
GACGGTGAAAACCTCTGACACATGCAGCTCCCGGAGACGGTCACAGCTTGTCTGTAAGCGGATGCCGGGA
GCAGACAAGCCCGTCAGGGCGCGTCAGCGGGTGTTGGCGGGTGTCGGGGCTGGCTTAACTATGCGGCATC
AGAGCAGATTGTACTGAGAGTGCACCATATGCGGTGTGAAATACCGCACAGATGCGTAAGGAGAAAATAC
CGCATCAGGCGCCATTCGCCATTCAGGCTGCGCAACTGTTGGGAAGGGCGATCGGTGCGGGCCTCTTCGC
TATTACGCCAGGGGAGGCAGAGATTGCAGTAAGCTGAGATCGCAGCACTGCACTCCAGCCTGGGCGACAG
AGTAAGACTCTGTCTCAAAAATAAAATAAATAAATCAATCAGATATTCCAATCTTTTCCTTTATTTATTT
ATTTATTTTCTATTTTGGAAACACAGTCCTTCCTTATTCCAGAATTACACATATATTCTATTTTTCTTTA
TATGCTCCAGTTTTTTTTAGACCTTCACCTGAAATGTGTGTATCGAGACCTAGAAAAACATGGAGCAATC
ACAAGTAGCAATACAGCAGCTAACAATGCTGCTTGTGCCTGGCTAGAAGCACAAGAGGAGGAAGAGGTGG
GTTTTCCAGTCACACCTCAGGTACCTTTAAGACCAATGACTTACAAGGCAGCTGTAGATCTTAGCCACTT
TTTAAAAGAAAAGGGGGGACTGGAAGGGCTAATTCACTCCCAAAGAAGACAAGATATCCTTGATCTGTGG
ATCTACCACACACAAGGCTACTTCCCTGATTGGCAGAACTACACACCAGGGCCAGGGGTCAGATATCCAC
TGACCTTTGGATGGTGCTACAAGCTAGTACCAGTTGAGCCAGATAAGGTAGAAGAGGCCAATAAAGGAGA
GAACACCAGCTTGTTACACCCTGTGAGCCTGCATGGAATGGATGACCCTGAGAGAGAAGTGTTAGAGTGG
AGGTTTGACAGCCGCCTAGCATTTCATCACGTGGCCCGAGAGCTGCATCCGGAGTATCTAGATGGAGTTC
CGCGTTACATAACTTACGGTAAATGGCCCGCCTGGCTGACCGCCCAACGACCCCCGCCCATTGACGTCAA
TAATGACGTATGTTCCCATAGTAACGCCAATAGGGACTTTCCATTGACGTCAATGGGAGTTTGTTTTGGC
ACCAAAATCAACGGGACTTTCCAAAATGTCGTAATAACCCCGCCCCGTTGACGCAAATGGGCGGTAGGCG
TGTACTCTAGATGCTACATATAAGCAGCTGCTTTTTGCCTGTACTGGGTCTCTCTGGTTAGACCAGATCT
GAGCCTGGGAGCTCTCTGGCTAACTAGGGAACCCACTGCTTAAGCCTCAATAAAGCTTGCCTTGAGTGCT
CAAAGTAGTGTGTGCCCGTCTGTTGTGTGACTCTGGTAACTAGAGATCCCTCAGACCCTTTTAGTCAGTG
TGGAAAATCTCTAGCAGTGGCGCCCGAACAGGGACTTGAAAGCGAAAGTAAAGCCAGAGGAGATCTCTCG
ACGCAGGACTCGGCTTGCTGAAGCGCGCACGGCAAGAGGCGAGGGGCGGCGACTGGTGAGTACGCCAAAA
ATTTTGACTAGCGGAGGCTAGAAGGAGAGAGATGGGTGCGAGAGCGTCGGTATTAAGCGGGGGAGAATTA
GATAAATGGGAAAAAATTCGGTTAAGGCCAGGGGGAAAGAAACAATATAAACTAAAACATATAGTATGGG
CAAGCAGGGAGCTAGAACGATTCGCAGTTAATCCTGGCCTTTTAGAGACATCAGAAGGCTGTAGACAAAT
ACTGGGACAGCTACAACCATCCCTTCAGACAGGATCAGAAGAACTTAGATCATTATATAATACAATAGCA
GTCCTCTATTGTGTGCATCAAAGGATAGATGTAAAAGACACCAAGGAAGCCTTAGATAAGATAGAGGAAG
AGCAAAACAAAAGTAAGAAAAAGGCACAGCAAGCAGCAGCTGACACAGGAAACAACAGCCAGGTCAGCCA
AAATTACCCTATAGTGCAGAACCTCCAGGGGCAAATGGTACATCAGGCCATATCACCTAGAACTTTAAAT
ATGACTCCGCCCATCCCGCCCCTAACTCCGCCCAGTTCCGCCCATTCTCCGCCCCATGGCTGACTAATTT
TTTTTATTTATGCAGAGGCCGAGGCCGCCTCGGCCTCTGAGCTATTCCAGAAGTAGTGAGGAGGCTTTTT
TGGAGGCCTAGGCTTTTGCAAATGCATAAAAGAAAAGGGGGGATTGGGGGGTACAGTGCAGGGGAAAGAA
TAGTAGACATAATAGCAACAGACATACAAACTAAAGAATTACAAAAACAAATTACAAAAATTCAAAATTT
TCGGGTTTATTACAGGGACAGCAGAGATCCACAATTGGAGAAGTGAATTATATAAATATAAAGTAGTAAA
AATTGAACCATTAGGAGTAGCACCCACCAAGGCAAAGAGAAGAGTGGTGCAGAGAGAAAAAAGAGCAGTG
GGAATAGGAGCTTTGTTCCTTGGGTTCTTGGGAGCAGCAGGAAGCACTATGGGCGCAGCGTCAATGACGC
TGACGGTACAGGCCAGACAATTATTGTCTGGTATAGTGCAGCAGCAGAACAATTTGCTGAGGGCTATTGA
GGCGCAACAGCATCTGTTGCAACTCACAGTCTGGGGCATCAAGCAGCTCCAGGCAAGAATCCTGGCTGTG
GAAAGATACCTAAAGGATCAACAGCTCCTGGGGATTTGGGGTTGCTCTGGAAAACTCATTTGCACCACTG
CTGTGCCTTGGAATGCTAGTTGGAGTAATAAATCTCTGGAACAGATTTGGAATAACATGACCTGGATGGA
GTGGGACAGAGAAATTAACAATTACACAAGCTTAATACACTCCTTAATTGAAGAATCGCAAAACCAGCAA
GAAAAGAATGAACAAGAATTATTGGAATTAGATAAATGGGCAAGTTTGTGGAATTGGTTTAACATAACAA
ATTGGCTGTGGTATATAAAATTATTCATAATGATAGTAGGAGGCTTGGTAGGTTTAAGAATAGTTTTTGC
TGTACTTTCTGTAGTGAATAGAGTTAGGCAGGGATATTCACCATTATCGTTTCAGACCCACCTCCCAATC
CCGAGGGGACCCGACAGGCCCGAAGGAATAGAAGAAGAAGGTGGAGAGAGAGACAGAGACAGATCCATTC
GATTAGTGAACGGATCTAGTTAACTAGATCTAGAGTC
